>Addgene plasmid #121304 | pUC57-Kan_FR13_00069491 | depositor full sequence | sequence record 231376 | pUC57-Kan_FR13_00069491 sequence 2935 bps
TCGCGCGTTTCGGTGATGACGGTGAAAACCTCTGACACATGCAGCTCCCGGAGACGGTCACAGCTTGTCT
GTAAGCGGATGCCGGGAGCAGACAAGCCCGTCAGGGCGCGTCAGCGGGTGTTGGCGGGTGTCGGGGCTGG
CTTAACTATGCGGCATCAGAGCAGATTGTACTGAGAGTGCACCATATGCGGTGTGAAATACCGCACAGAT
GCGTAAGGAGAAAATACCGCATCAGGCGCCATTCGCCATTCAGGCTGCGCAACTGTTGGGAAGGGCGATC
GGTGCGGGCCTCTTCGCTATTACGCCAGCTGGCGAAAGGGGGATGTGCTGCAAGGCGATTAAGTTGGGTA
ACGCCAGGGTTTTCCCAGTCACGACGTTGTAAAACGACGGCCAGTGAATTGACGCGTATTGGGATGGAAC
TTGGTCTCTAAGCTCAAGCAGCACAACCAACAAAACCTGGCAAACCACCAGAAGTACAATCACCATTAAT
TGGATCAACAAAAGTAACATCTCTACCAACTGGAAAAGAAGATTGCAATGGATCACAACCAGATTGACCT
TTACCAGATCTTTTAGTATCAGATCTAAAATGACCACAACAATAAGAATTTTGATTAAAAGATTTACAAA
TTTTATCTGGTTGTGGAGTACCTCTATCACAACAAATTTTACCAGTTTGAGAACCTTGAAAATCTGGAGC
AACAGCCATTAGAGACCAAGTTCCATCCCAATGGCGCGCCGAGCTTGGCTCGAGCATGGTCATAGCTGTT
TCCTGTGTGAAATTGTTATCCGCTCACAATTCCACACAACATACGAGCCGGAAGCATAAAGTGTAAAGCC
TGGGGTGCCTAATGAGTGAGCTAACTCACATTAATTGCGTTGCGCTCACTGCCCGCTTTCCAGTCGGGAA
ACCTGTCGTGCCAGCTGCATTAATGAATCGGCCAACGCGCGGGGAGAGGCGGTTTGCGTATTGGGCGCTC
TTCCGCTTCCTCGCTCACTGACTCGCTGCGCTCGGTCGTTCGGCTGCGGCGAGCGGTATCAGCTCACTCA
AAGGCGGTAATACGGTTATCCACAGAATCAGGGGATAACGCAGGAAAGAACATGTGAGCAAAAGGCCAGC
AAAAGGCCAGGAACCGTAAAAAGGCCGCGTTGCTGGCGTTTTTCCATAGGCTCCGCCCCCCTGACGAGCA
TCACAAAAATCGACGCTCAAGTCAGAGGTGGCGAAACCCGACAGGACTATAAAGATACCAGGCGTTTCCC
CCTGGAAGCTCCCTCGTGCGCTCTCCTGTTCCGACCCTGCCGCTTACCGGATACCTGTCCGCCTTTCTCC
CTTCGGGAAGCGTGGCGCTTTCTCATAGCTCACGCTGTAGGTATCTCAGTTCGGTGTAGGTCGTTCGCTC
CAAGCTGGGCTGTGTGCACGAACCCCCCGTTCAGCCCGACCGCTGCGCCTTATCCGGTAACTATCGTCTT
GAGTCCAACCCGGTAAGACACGACTTATCGCCACTGGCAGCAGCCACTGGTAACAGGATTAGCAGAGCGA
GGTATGTAGGCGGTGCTACAGAGTTCTTGAAGTGGTGGCCTAACTACGGCTACACTAGAAGAACAGTATT
TGGTATCTGCGCTCTGCTGAAGCCAGTTACCTTCGGAAAAAGAGTTGGTAGCTCTTGATCCGGCAAACAA
ACCACCGCTGGTAGCGGTGGTTTTTTTGTTTGCAAGCAGCAGATTACGCGCAGAAAAAAAGGATCTCAAG
AAGATCCTTTGATCTTTTCTACGGGGTCTGACGCTCAGTGGAACGAAAACTCACGTTAAGGGATTTTGGT
CATGAGATTATCAAAAAGGATCTTCACCTAGATCCTTTTAAATTAAAAATGAAGTTTTAAATCAATCTAA
AGTATATATGAGTAAACTTGGTCTGACAGTTAGAAAAACTCATCGAGCATCAAATGAAACTGCAATTTAT
TCATATCAGGATTATCAATACCATATTTTTGAAAAAGCCGTTTCTGTAATGAAGGAGAAAACTCACCGAG
GCAGTTCCATAGGATGGCAAGATCCTGGTATCGGTCTGCGATTCCGACTCGTCCAACATCAATACAACCT
ATTAATTTCCCCTCGTCAAAAATAAGGTTATCAAGTGAGAAATCACCATGAGTGACGACTGAATCCGGTG
AGAATGGCAAAAGTTTATGCATTTCTTTCCAGACTTGTTCAACAGGCCAGCCATTACGCTCGTCATCAAA
ATCACTCGCATCAACCAAACCGTTATTCATTCGTGATTGCGCCTGAGCGAGACGAAATACGCGATCGCTG
TTAAAAGGACAATTACAAACAGGAATCGAATGCAACCGGCGCAGGAACACTGCCAGCGCATCAACAATAT
TTTCACCTGAATCAGGATATTCTTCTAATACCTGGAATGCTGTTTTCCCAGGGATCGCAGTGGTGAGTAA
CCATGCATCATCAGGAGTACGGATAAAATGCTTGATGGTCGGAAGAGGCATAAATTCCGTCAGCCAGTTT
AGTCTGACCATCTCATCTGTAACATCATTGGCAACGCTACCTTTGCCATGTTTCAGAAACAACTCTGGCG
CATCGGGCTTCCCATACAATCGATAGATTGTCGCACCTGATTGCCCGACATTATCGCGAGCCCATTTATA
CCCATATAAATCAGCATCCATGTTGGAATTTAATCGCGGCCTAGAGCAAGACGTTTCCCGTTGAATATGG
CTCATACTCTTCCTTTTTCAATATTATTGAAGCATTTATCAGGGTTATTGTCTCATGAGCGGATACATAT
TTGAATGTATTTAGAAAAATAAACAAATAGGGGTTCCGCGCACATTTCCCCGAAAAGTGCCACCTGACGT
CTAAGAAACCATTATTATCATGACATTAACCTATAAAAATAGGCGTATCACGAGGCCCTTTCGTC
Features (pLannotate 1.2.2; 10 found; start..end, strand, type, name):
    137..236     +  misc_feature   bom (fragment): basis of mobility region from pBR322
    242..399     -  CDS            lacZα (fragment): LacZα fragment of β-galactosidase; lacZ fragment
    783..799     -  protein_bind   lac operator: The lac repressor binds to the lac operator to inhibit transcription in E. coli. This inhibition can be relieved by adding lactose or isopropyl-β-D-thiogalactopyranoside (IPTG). lac repressor encoded by lacI
    807..837     -  promoter       lac promoter: promoter for the E. coli lac operon
    852..873     -  protein_bind   CAP binding site: CAP binding activates transcription in the presence of cAMP. E. coli catabolite activator protein
    886..978     -  CDS            lacI (fragment): lac repressor; lacI; The lac repressor binds to the lac operator to inhibit transcription in E. coli. This inhibition can be relieved by adding lactose or isopropyl-β-D-thiogalactopyranoside (IPTG).
   1161..1749    -  rep_origin     ori: high-copy-number ColE1/pMB1/pBR322/pUC origin of replication
   1920..2735    -  CDS            KanR: aminoglycoside phosphotransferase; aph(3')-Ia; confers resistance to kanamycin in bacteria or G418 (Geneticin®) in eukaryotes
   2736..2840    -  promoter       AmpR promoter: bla
   2935..35      +  CDS            rop (fragment) (across the origin): Rop protein, which maintains plasmids at low copy number; rop
