[The description below was written by a language model from this plasmid's Addgene catalogue record and pLannotate feature annotations shown in this document.]
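Description:
pUC57-Kan_FR13_00069491 is a small, high-copy E. coli cloning plasmid that serves as a Level 0 module for Golden Gate assembly. It is built on the pUC57-Kan backbone (2,626 bp without insert; 2,935 bp in total) and replicates from the pUC-type ColE1/pMB1 origin. Selection is with kanamycin, conferred by the aph(3')-Ia aminoglycoside phosphotransferase gene, which the annotation shows is driven by the bla (AmpR) promoter. Short remnants of bom, rop and lacI are also detected; these are backbone leftovers rather than functional elements.

The insert, FR13_00069491, comes from the rice blast fungus Magnaporthe oryzae (the organism is recorded in the mutation field). According to the associated publication title, it belongs to a clone collection of M. oryzae effectors that share sequence and structural similarity across host-specific lineages. It was placed at the EcoRV site of the polylinker, and the record does not say whether those sites survived cloning. The feature table does not annotate the insert itself, but it shows a gap of roughly 380 bp between the lac promoter/operator/CAP site and a truncated lacZα fragment. This is consistent with the insert interrupting lacZα, which is listed as the screening marker, and the insert can be sequenced with the flanking M13 primers.

The plasmid has no eukaryotic promoter, tag or terminator, so it is a storage and donor vector rather than an expression construct. The effector sequence is meant to be released by Type IIS digestion and assembled into higher-level Golden Gate vectors. The record does not state which Type IIS enzyme or overhangs are used, or whether the insert is a full-length or a signal-peptide-less coding sequence.
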