Addgene plasmid #121304: pUC57-Kan_FR13_00069491
Purpose: Level 0 Golden-Gate compatible vector
Depositing lab: Sophien Kamoun. Depositing organization: Sainsbury Laboratory, Norwich. Publication: A Clone Resource of Magnaporthe oryzae Effectors That Share Sequence and Structural Similarities Across Host-Specific Lineages. Petit-Houdenot Y, Langner T, Harant A, Win J, Kamoun S. Mol Plant Microbe Interact. 2020 Aug;33(8):1032-1035. doi: 10.1094/MPMI-03-20-0052-A. Epub 2020 Jun 22. PubMed 32460610.
Backbone
  Vector backbone: pUC57-Kan
  Backbone size w/o insert (bp): 2626
  Vector type: Golden Gate
  Selectable markers: lacZ
Growth in bacteria
  Bacterial resistance: Kanamycin, 50 μg/mL
  Growth temperature: 37°C
  Growth strain: DH5alpha
  Copy number: High Copy
Gene/Insert
  Gene/Insert name: FR13_00069491
  Mutation: Magnaporthe oryzae
  Cloning method: Restriction Enzyme; 5′ cloning site EcoRV (unknown if destroyed); 3′ cloning site EcoRV (unknown if destroyed)
  Sequencing primers: 5′ M13Fw; 3′ M13Rv
Terms and licenses: Academic/Nonprofit Terms; Industry Terms: Not Available to Industry
How to cite: pUC57-Kan_FR13_00069491 was a gift from Sophien Kamoun (Addgene plasmid # 121304 ; http://n2t.net/addgene:121304 ; RRID:Addgene_121304)
