>Addgene plasmid #121304 | pUC57-Kan_FR13_00069491 | depositor partial sequence | sequence record 230860 | FR13_00069491
TTGGTCTCTAATGGCTGTTGCTCCAGATTTTCAAGGTTCTCAAACTGGTAAAATTTGTTGTGATAGAGGT
ACTCCACAACCAGATAAAATTTGTAAATCTTTTAATCAAAATTCTTATTGTTGTGGTCATTTTAGATCTG
ATACTAAAAGATCTGGTAAAGGTCAATCTGGTTGTGATCCATTGCAATCTTCTTTTCCAGTTGGTAGAGA
TGTTACTTTTGTTGATCCAATTAATGGTGATTGTACTTCTGGTGGTTTGCCAGGTTTTGTTGGTTGTGCT
GCTTGAGCTTAGAGACCAA
