>Addgene plasmid #121304 | pUC57-Kan_FR13_00069491 | depositor partial sequence | sequence record 230861 | empty_vector
TCGCGCGTTTCGGTGATGACGGTGAAAACCTCTGACACATGCAGCTCCCGGAGACGGTCACAGCTTGTCT
GTAAGCGGATGCCGGGAGCAGACAAGCCCGTCAGGGCGCGTCAGCGGGTGTTGGCGGGTGTCGGGGCTGG
CTTAACTATGCGGCATCAGAGCAGATTGTACTGAGAGTGCACCATATGCGGTGTGAAATACCGCACAGAT
GCGTAAGGAGAAAATACCGCATCAGGCGCCATTCGCCATTCAGGCTGCGCAACTGTTGGGAAGGGCGATC
GGTGCGGGCCTCTTCGCTATTACGCCAGCTGGCGAAAGGGGGATGTGCTGCAAGGCGATTAAGTTGGGTA
ACGCCAGGGTTTTCCCAGTCACGACGTTGTAAAACGACGGCCAGTGAATTGACGCGTATTGGGATATCCC
AATGGCGCGCCGAGCTTGGCTCGAGCATGGTCATAGCTGTTTCCTGTGTGAAATTGTTATCCGCTCACAA
TTCCACACAACATACGAGCCGGAAGCATAAAGTGTAAAGCCTGGGGTGCCTAATGAGTGAGCTAACTCAC
ATTAATTGCGTTGCGCTCACTGCCCGCTTTCCAGTCGGGAAACCTGTCGTGCCAGCTGCATTAATGAATC
GGCCAACGCGCGGGGAGAGGCGGTTTGCGTATTGGGCGCTCTTCCGCTTCCTCGCTCACTGACTCGCTGC
GCTCGGTCGTTCGGCTGCGGCGAGCGGTATCAGCTCACTCAAAGGCGGTAATACGGTTATCCACAGAATC
AGGGGATAACGCAGGAAAGAACATGTGAGCAAAAGGCCAGCAAAAGGCCAGGAACCGTAAAAAGGCCGCG
TTGCTGGCGTTTTTCCATAGGCTCCGCCCCCCTGACGAGCATCACAAAAATCGACGCTCAAGTCAGAGGT
GGCGAAACCCGACAGGACTATAAAGATACCAGGCGTTTCCCCCTGGAAGCTCCCTCGTGCGCTCTCCTGT
TCCGACCCTGCCGCTTACCGGATACCTGTCCGCCTTTCTCCCTTCGGGAAGCGTGGCGCTTTCTCATAGC
TCACGCTGTAGGTATCTCAGTTCGGTGTAGGTCGTTCGCTCCAAGCTGGGCTGTGTGCACGAACCCCCCG
TTCAGCCCGACCGCTGCGCCTTATCCGGTAACTATCGTCTTGAGTCCAACCCGGTAAGACACGACTTATC
GCCACTGGCAGCAGCCACTGGTAACAGGATTAGCAGAGCGAGGTATGTAGGCGGTGCTACAGAGTTCTTG
AAGTGGTGGCCTAACTACGGCTACACTAGAAGAACAGTATTTGGTATCTGCGCTCTGCTGAAGCCAGTTA
CCTTCGGAAAAAGAGTTGGTAGCTCTTGATCCGGCAAACAAACCACCGCTGGTAGCGGTGGTTTTTTTGT
TTGCAAGCAGCAGATTACGCGCAGAAAAAAAGGATCTCAAGAAGATCCTTTGATCTTTTCTACGGGGTCT
GACGCTCAGTGGAACGAAAACTCACGTTAAGGGATTTTGGTCATGAGATTATCAAAAAGGATCTTCACCT
AGATCCTTTTAAATTAAAAATGAAGTTTTAAATCAATCTAAAGTATATATGAGTAAACTTGGTCTGACAG
TTAGAAAAACTCATCGAGCATCAAATGAAACTGCAATTTATTCATATCAGGATTATCAATACCATATTTT
TGAAAAAGCCGTTTCTGTAATGAAGGAGAAAACTCACCGAGGCAGTTCCATAGGATGGCAAGATCCTGGT
ATCGGTCTGCGATTCCGACTCGTCCAACATCAATACAACCTATTAATTTCCCCTCGTCAAAAATAAGGTT
ATCAAGTGAGAAATCACCATGAGTGACGACTGAATCCGGTGAGAATGGCAAAAGTTTATGCATTTCTTTC
CAGACTTGTTCAACAGGCCAGCCATTACGCTCGTCATCAAAATCACTCGCATCAACCAAACCGTTATTCA
TTCGTGATTGCGCCTGAGCGAGACGAAATACGCGATCGCTGTTAAAAGGACAATTACAAACAGGAATCGA
ATGCAACCGGCGCAGGAACACTGCCAGCGCATCAACAATATTTTCACCTGAATCAGGATATTCTTCTAAT
ACCTGGAATGCTGTTTTCCCAGGGATCGCAGTGGTGAGTAACCATGCATCATCAGGAGTACGGATAAAAT
GCTTGATGGTCGGAAGAGGCATAAATTCCGTCAGCCAGTTTAGTCTGACCATCTCATCTGTAACATCATT
GGCAACGCTACCTTTGCCATGTTTCAGAAACAACTCTGGCGCATCGGGCTTCCCATACAATCGATAGATT
GTCGCACCTGATTGCCCGACATTATCGCGAGCCCATTTATACCCATATAAATCAGCATCCATGTTGGAAT
TTAATCGCGGCCTAGAGCAAGACGTTTCCCGTTGAATATGGCTCATACTCTTCCTTTTTCAATATTATTG
AAGCATTTATCAGGGTTATTGTCTCATGAGCGGATACATATTTGAATGTATTTAGAAAAATAAACAAATA
GGGGTTCCGCGCACATTTCCCCGAAAAGTGCCACCTGACGTCTAAGAAACCATTATTATCATGACATTAA
CCTATAAAAATAGGCGTATCACGAGGCCCTTTCGTC
