>Addgene plasmid #121304 | pUC57-Kan_FR13_00069491 | addgene partial sequence | sequence record 238062 | M13-F20 5'-TGTAAAACGACGGCCAGT-3'
TTGGTCTCTAAGCTCAAGCAGCACAACCAACAAAACCTGGCAAACCACCAGAAGTACAATCACCATTAAT
TGGATCAACAAAAGTAACATCTCTACCAACTGGAAAAGAAGATTGCAATGGATCACAACCAGATTGACCT
TTACCAGATCTTTTAGTATCAGATCTAAAATGACCACAACAATAAGAATTTTGATTAAAAGATTTACAAA
TTTTATCTGGTTGTGGAGTACCTCTATCACAACAAATTTTACCAGTTTGAGAACCTTGAAAATCTGGAGC
AACAGCCATTAGAGACCAAGTTCCATCCCAATGGCGCGCCGAGCTTGGCTCGAGCATGGTCATAGCTGTT
TCCTGTGTGAAATTGTTATCCGCTCACAATTCCACACAACATACGAGCCGGAAGCATAAAGTGTAAAGCC
TGGGGTGCCTAATGAGTGAGCTAACTCACATTAATTGCGTTGCGCTCACTGCCCGCTTTCCAGTCGGGAA
ACCTGTCGTGCCAGCTGCATTAATGAATCGGCCAACGCGCGGGGAGAGGCGGTTTGCGTATTGGGCGCTC
TTCCGCTTCCTCGCTCACTGACTCGCTGCGCTCGGTCGTTCGGCTGCGGCGAGCGGTATCAGCTCACTCA
AAGGCGGTAATACGGTTATCCACAGAATCAGGGGATAACGCAGGAAAGAACATGTGAGCAAAAGGCCAGC
AAAAGGCCAGGAACCGTAAAAAGGCCGCGTTGCTGGCGTTTTTCCATAGGCTCCGCCCCCCTGACGAGCA
TCACAAAAATCGACGCTCAAGTCAGAGGTGGCGAAACCCGACAGGACTATAAAGATACCAGGCGTTTCCC
CCTGGAAGCTCCCTCGTGCGCTCTCCTGTTCCGACCCTGCCGCTTACCGGATACCTGTCCGCCTTTCTCC
CTTCGGGAAGCGTGGCGCTTTCTCATAGCTCACGCTGTAGG
